>Addgene plasmid #153693 | pGBW-m4252828 | addgene full sequence | sequence record 300698 | Ginkgo NGS Result
CTTCCCTCTAGTGGTCATAACAGCAGCTTCAGCTACCTCTCAATTCAAAAAACCCCTCAAGACCCGTTTA
GAGGCCCCAAGGGGTTATGCTATCAATCGTTGCGTTACACACACAAAAAACCAACACACATCCATCTTCG
ATGGATAGCGATTTTATTATCTAACTGCTGATCGAGTGTAGCCAGATCTAGTAATCAATTACGGGGTCAT
TAGTTCATAGCCCATATATGGAGTTCCGCGTTACATAACTTACGGTAAATGGCCCGCCTGGCTGACCGCC
CAACGACCCCCGCCCATTGACGTCAATAATGACGTATGTTCCCATAGTAACGCCAATAGGGACTTTCCAT
TGACGTCAATGGGTGGAGTATTTACGGTAAACTGCCCACTTGGCAGTACATCAAGTGTATCATATGCCAA
GTACGCCCCCTATTGACGTCAATGACGGTAAATGGCCCGCCTGGCATTATGCCCAGTACATGACCTTATG
GGACTTTCCTACTTGGCAGTACATCTACGTATTAGTCATCGCTATTACCATGCTGATGCGGTTTTGGCAG
TACATCAATGGGCGTGGATAGCGGTTTGACTCACGGGGATTTCCAAGTCTCCACCCCATTGACGTCAATG
GGAGTTTGTTTTGGCACCAAAATCAACGGGACTTTCCAAAATGTCGTAACAACTCCGCCCCATTGACGCA
AATGGGCGGTAGGCGTGTACGGTGGGAGGTCTATATAAGCAGAGCTGGTTTAGTGAACCGTCAGATCAGA
TCTTTGTCGATCCTACCATCCACTCGACACACCCGCCAGCGGCCGCCACCATGTACTCATTCGTTTCGGA
AGAGACAGGTACGTTAATAGTTAATAGCGTACTTCTTTTTCTTGCTTTCGTGGTATTCTTGCTAGTTACA
CTAGCCATCCTTACTGCGCTTCGATTGTGTGCGTACTGCTGCAATATTGTTAACGTGAGTCTTGTAAAAC
CTTCTTTTTACGTTTACTCTCGTGTTAAAAATCTGAATTCTTCTAGAGTTCCTGATCTTCTGGTCGAAAA
CCTTTACTTTCAGTCGGGGAAACCTATACCCAATCCACTTCTCGGCTTAGATTCTACCTAAGCTAGCTTG
ACTGACTGAGATACAGCGTACCTTCAGCTCACAGACATGATAAGATACATTGATGAGTTTGGACAAACCA
CAACTAGAATGCAGTGAAAAAAATGCTTTATTTGTGAAATTTGTGATGCTATTGCTTTATTTGTAACCAT
TATAAGCTGCAATAAACAAGTTAACAACAACAATTGCATTCATTTTATGTTTCAGGTTCAGGGGGAGGTG
TGGGAGGTTTTTTAAAGCAAGTAAAACCTCTACAAATGTGGTATTGGCCCATCTCTATCGGTATCGTAGC
ATAACCCCTTGGGGCCTCTAAACGGGTCTTGAGGGGTTTTTTGTGCCCCTCGGGCCGGATTGCTATCTAC
CGGCATTGGCGCAGAAAAAAATGCCTGATGCGACGCTGCGCGTCTTATACTCCCACATATGCCAGATTCA
GCAACGGATACGGCTTCCCCAACTTGCCCACTTCCATACGTGTCCTCCTTACCAGAAATTTATCCTTAAG
GTCGTCAGCTATCCTGCAGGCGATCTCTCGATTTCGATCAAGACATTCCTTTAATGGTCTTTTCTGGACA
CCACTAGGGGTCAGAAGTAGTTCATCAAACTTTCTTCCCTCCCTAATCTCATTGGTTACCTTGGGCTATC
GAAACTTAATTAACCAGTCAAGTCAGCTACTTGGCGAGATCGACTTGTCTGGGTTTCGACTACGCTCAGA
ATTGCGTCAGTCAAGTTCGATCTGGTCCTTGCTATTGCACCCGTTCTCCGATTACGAGTTTCATTTAAAT
CATGTGAGCAAAAGGCCAGCAAAAGGCCAGGAACCGTAAAAAGGCCGCGTTGCTGGCGTTTTTCCATAGG
CTCCGCCCCCCTGACGAGCATCACAAAAATCGACGCTCAAGTCAGAGGTGGCGAAACCCGACAGGACTAT
AAAGATACCAGGCGTTTCCCCCTGGAAGCTCCCTCGTGCGCTCTCCTGTTCCGACCCTGCCGCTTACCGG
ATACCTGTCCGCCTTTCTCCCTTCGGGAAGCGTGGCGCTTTCTCATAGCTCACGCTGTAGGTATCTCAGT
TCGGTGTAGGTCGTTCGCTCCAAGCTGGGCTGTGTGCACGAACCCCCCGTTCAGCCCGACCGCTGCGCCT
TATCCGGTAACTATCGTCTTGAGTCCAACCCGGTAAGACACGACTTATCGCCACTGGCAGCAGCCACTGG
TAACAGGATTAGCAGAGCGAGGTATGTAGGCGGTGCTACAGAGTTCTTGAAGTGGTGGCCTAACTACGGC
TACACTAGAAGAACAGTATTTGGTATCTGCGCTCTGCTGAAGCCAGTTACCTTCGGAAAAAGAGTTGGTA
GCTCTTGATCCGGCAAACAAACCACCGCTGGTAGCGGTGGTTTTTTTGTTTGCAAGCAGCAGATTACGCG
CAGAAAAAAAGGATCTCAAGAAGATCCTTTGATCTTTTCTACGGGGTCTGACGCTCAGTGGAACGAAAAC
TCACGTTAAGGGATTTTGGTCATGAGATTATCAAAAAGGATCTTCACCTAGATCCTTTTAAATTAAAAAT
GAAGTTTTAAATCAATCTAAAGTATATATGAGTAAACTTGGTCTGACAGTTACCAATGCTTAATCAGTGA
GGCACCTATCTCAGCGATCTGTCTATTTCGTTCATCCATAGTTGCATTTAAATTTCCGAACTCTCCAAGG
CCCTCGTCGGAAAATCTTCAAACCTTTCGTCCGATCCATCTTGCAGGCTACCTCTCGAACGAACTATCGC
AAGTCTCTTGGCCGGCCTTGCGCCTTGGCTATTGCTTGGCAGCGCCTATCGCCAGGTATTACTCCAATCC
CGAATATCCGAGATCGGGATCACCCGAGAGAAGTTCAACCTACATCCTCAATCCCGATCTATCCGAGATC
CGAGGAATATCGAAATCGGGGCGCGCCTGGCCTCCGCGCCGGGTTTTGGCGCCTCCCGCGGGCGCCCCCC
TCGTCACGGCGAGCGCTGCCACGTCAGACGAAGGGCGCAGGAGCGTCCTGATCCTTCCGCCCGGACGCTC
AGGACAGCGGCCCGCTGCTCATAAGACTCGGCCTTAGAACCCCAGTATCAGCAGAAGGACATTTTAGGAC
GGGACTTGGGTGACTCTAGGGCACTGGTTTTCTTTCCAGAGAGCGGAACAGGCGAGGAAAAGTAGTCCCT
TCTCGGCGATTCTGCGGAGGGATCTCCGTGGGGCGGTGAACGCCGATGATTATATAAGGACGCGCCGGGT
GTGGCACAGCTAGTTCCGTCGCAGCCGGGATTTGGGTCGCGGTTCTTGTTTGTGGATCGCTGTGATCGTC
ACTTGGTGAGTAGCGGGCTGCTGGGCTGGCCGGGGCTTTCGTGGCCGCCGGGCCGCTCGGTGGGACGGAA
GCGTGTGGAGAGACCGCCAAGGGCTGTAGTCTGGGTCCGCGAGCAAGGTTGCCCTGAACTGGGGGTTGGG
GGGAGCGCAGCAAAATGGCGGCTGTTCCCGAGTCTTGAATGGAAGACGCTTGTGAGGCGGGCTGTGAGGT
CGTTGAAACAAGGTGGGGGGCATGGTGGGCGGCAAGAACCCAAGGTCTTGAGCCCTTCGCTAATGCGGGA
AAGCTCTTATTCGGGTGAGATGGGCTGGGCACCATCTGGGGACCCTGACGTGAAGTTTGTCACTGACTGG
AGAACTCGGTTTGTCGTCTGTTGCGGGGGCGGCAGTTATGGCGGTGCCGTTGGGCAGTGCACCCGTACCT
TTGGGAGCGCGCGCCCTCGTCGTGTCGTGACGTCACCCGTTCTGTTGGCTTATAATGCAGGGTGGGGCCA
CCAGCCGGTAGGTGTGCGGTAGGCTTTTCTCCGTCGCAGGACGCAGGGTTCGGGCCTAGGGTAGGCTCTC
CTGAATCGACAGGCGCCGGACCTCTGGTGAGGGGAGGGATAAGTGAGGCGTCAGTTTCTTTGGTCGGTTT
TATGTACCTATCTTCTTAAGTAGCTGAAGCTCCGGTTTTGAACTATGCGCTCGGGGTTGGCGAGTGTGTT
TTGTGAAGTTTTTTAGGCACCTTTTGAAATGTAATCATTTGGGTCAATATGTAATTTTCAGTGTTAGACT
TGTAAATTGTCCGCTAAATTCTGGCCGTTTTTGGCTTTTTTGTTAGACAACATGACCGAGTACAAGCCCA
CGGTGCGCCTCGCCACCCGCGACGACGTCCCCAGGGCCGTACGCACCCTCGCCGCCGCGTTCGCCGACTA
CCCCGCCACGCGCCACACCGTCGATCCGGACCGCCACATCGAGCGGGTCACCGAGCTGCAAGAACTCTTC
CTCACGCGCGTCGGGCTCGACATCGGCAAGGTGTGGGTCGCGGACGACGGCGCCGCGGTGGCGGTCTGGA
CCACGCCGGAGAGCGTCGAAGCGGGGGCGGTGTTCGCCGAGATCGGCCCGCGCATGGCCGAGTTGAGCGG
TTCCCGGCTGGCCGCGCAGCAACAGATGGAGGGCCTCCTGGCGCCGCACCGGCCCAAGGAGCCCGCGTGG
TTCCTGGCCACCGTCGGCGTCTCGCCCGACCACCAGGGCAAGGGTCTGGGCAGCGCCGTCGTGCTCCCCG
GAGTGGAGGCCGCCGAGCGCGCCGGGGTGCCCGCCTTCCTGGAGACCTCCGCGCCCCGCAACCTCCCCTT
CTACGAGCGGCTCGGCTTCACCGTCACCGCCGACGTCGAGGTGCCCGAAGGACCGCGCACCTGGTGCATG
ACCCGCAAGCCCGGTGCCTAGGCTAGTATGTAAGCCTAGTCTTAGATAATAAAATCGCTATCCATCGAAG
ATGGATGTGTGTTGGTTTTTTGTGTGTGTAACGCTAGGCGCGCCTGGTGTACCGAGAACGATCCTCTCAG
TGCGAGTCTCGACGATCCATATCGTTGCTTGGCAGTCAGCCAGTCGGAATCCAGCTTGGGACCCAGGAAG
TCCAATCGTCAGATATTGTACTCAAGCCTGGTCACGGCAGCGTACCGATCTGTTTAAACCTAGATATTGA
TAGTCTGATCGGTCAACGTATAATCGAGTCCTAGCTTTTGCAAACATCTATCAAGAGACAGGATCAGCAG
GAGGCTTTCGCATGAGTATTCAACATTTCCGTGTCGCCCTTATTCCCTTTTTTGCGGCATTTTGCCTTCC
TGTTTTTGCTCACCCAGAAACGCTGGTGAAAGTAAAAGATGCTGAAGATCAGTTGGGTGCGCGAGTGGGT
TACATCGAACTGGATCTCAACAGCGGTAAGATCCTTGAGAGTTTTCGCCCCGAAGAACGCTTTCCAATGA
TGAGCACTTTTAAAGTTCTGCTATGTGGCGCGGTATTATCCCGTATTGACGCCGGGCAAGAGCAACTCGG
TCGCCGCATACACTATTCTCAGAATGACTTGGTTGAGTATTCACCAGTCACAGAAAAGCATCTTACGGAT
GGCATGACAGTAAGAGAATTATGCAGTGCTGCCATAACCATGAGTGATAACACTGCGGCCAACTTACTTC
TGACAACGATTGGAGGACCGAAGGAGCTAACCGCTTTTTTGCACAACATGGGGGATCATGTAACTCGCCT
TGATCGTTGGGAACCGGAGCTGAATGAAGCCATACCAAACGACGAGCGTGACACCACGATGCCTGTAGCA
ATGGCAACAACCTTGCGTAAACTATTAACTGGCGAACTACTTACTCTAGCTTCCCGGCAACAGTTGATAG
ACTGGATGGAGGCGGATAAAGTTGCAGGACCACTTCTGCGCTCGGCCCTTCCGGCTGGCTGGTTTATTGC
TGATAAATCTGGAGCCGGTGAGCGTGGGTCTCGCGGTATCATTGCAGCACTGGGGCCAGATGGTAAGCCC
TCCCGTATCGTAGTTATCTACACGACGGGGAGTCAGGCAACTATGGATGAACGAAATAGACAGATCGCTG
AGATAGGTGCCTCACTGATTAAGCATTGGTAACCGATTCTAGGTGCATTGGCGCAGAAAAAAATGCCTGA
TGCGACGCTGCGCGTCTTATACTCCCACATATGCCAGATTCAGCAACGGATACGGCTTCCCCAACTTGCC
CACTTCCATACGTGTCCTCCTTACCAGAAATTTATCCTTAAGATCCCGAATCGTTTAAACTCGACTCTGG
CTCTATCGAATCTCCGTCGTTTCGAGCTTACGCGAACAGCCGTGGCGCTCATTTGCTCGTCGGGCATCGA
ATCTCGTCAGCTATCGTCAGCTTACCTTTTTGGCAGCGATCGCGGCTCCCGACATCTTGGACCATTAGCT
CCACAGGTATCTT
Features (pLannotate 1.2.2; 19 found; start..end, strand, type, name):
     46..92      -  terminator     T7 terminator: transcription terminator for bacteriophage T7 RNA polymerase
    110..158     -  polyA_signal   poly(A) signal: synthetic polyadenylation signal
    239..542     +  enhancer       CMV enhancer: human cytomegalovirus immediate early enhancer
    615..632     -  promoter       CMV promoter (fragment): human cytomegalovirus (CMV) immediate early promoter
    695..746     +  promoter       CMVd2 promoter: truncated human cytomegalovirus (CMV) immediate early promoter that yields moderately reduced expression relative to the full-length promoter
    821..1045    +  CDS            E: VEMP_SARS2 - Experimental evidence at protein level: Swiss-Prot protein existence level 1. Plays a central role in virus morphogenesis and assembly. Acts as a viroporin and self-assembles in host membranes forming pentameric protein-lipid pores that allow ion transport. Also plays a role in the induction of apoptosis (By similarity). Regulates the localization of S protein at cis-Golgi, the place of virus budding (PubMed:33229438). May act by slowing down the cell secretory pathway (PubMed:33229438). May interfere with tight-junction stability by interacting with host MPP5. This would result i
   1161..1282    -  polyA_signal   SV40 poly(A) signal: SV40 polyadenylation signal
   1305..1374    -  CDS            large T antigen (fragment): large T antigen from SV40 (simian virus 40)
   1397..1443    +  terminator     T7 terminator: transcription terminator for bacteriophage T7 RNA polymerase
   1473..1609    +  terminator     rrnG terminator: transcription terminator from the E. coli ribosomal RNA rrnG operon (Albrechtsen et al., 1991)
   1654..1725    +  misc_feature   3' β-globin insulator: insulator downstream of the human β-globin locus (Farrell et al., 2002)
   1951..2539    -  rep_origin     ori: high-copy-number ColE1/pMB1/pBR322/pUC origin of replication
   2711..2775    -  CDS            bla(M) (fragment): β-lactamase lacking the signal sequence; bla(M); allows cytosolic expression of β-lactamase
   3039..4248    +  promoter       UbC promoter: human ubiquitin C promoter
   4252..4849    +  CDS            PuroR (fragment): puromycin N-acetyltransferase; pac from Streptomyces; confers resistance to puromycin
   4878..4926    +  polyA_signal   poly(A) signal: synthetic polyadenylation signal
   5192..6052    +  CDS            AmpR: β-lactamase; bla; confers resistance to ampicillin, carbenicillin, and related antibiotics
   6065..6201    +  terminator     rrnG terminator: transcription terminator from the E. coli ribosomal RNA rrnG operon (Albrechtsen et al., 1991)
   6353..41      +  misc_feature   5' β-globin insulator (across the origin): insulator upstream of the human β-globin locus (Farrell et al., 2002)
