[The description below was written by a language model from this plasmid's Addgene catalogue record and pLannotate feature annotations shown in this document.]
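Description:
pGBW-m4252828 is a mammalian expression plasmid that produces the wild-type SARS-CoV-2 envelope (E) protein. It is built on a pTwist_CMV_Puro_6 backbone from which an AarI site has been removed. The full sequenced plasmid is about 6.4 kb. It is maintained in E. coli as a high-copy plasmid through a ColE1/pUC-type origin and selected with ampicillin via a complete β-lactamase gene. A short additional bla fragment is also annotated, apparently a backbone remnant.

The E coding sequence (about 225 bp as annotated) sits downstream of the human CMV immediate-early enhancer and promoter elements and is followed by an SV40 polyadenylation signal. According to the catalogue entry, the backbone supplies a C-terminal TEV-cleavable V5 epitope tag, which would allow detection or pull-down of the small viral membrane protein. The tag itself is not annotated in the feature table. A separate cassette uses the human ubiquitin C promoter to drive puromycin N-acetyltransferase, ending in a synthetic poly(A) signal, so that transfected mammalian cells can be selected with puromycin. The backbone also carries 5' and 3' β-globin insulator elements, along with T7 and rrnG terminators and a further synthetic poly(A) signal around the cassettes. These presumably limit transcriptional read-through and interference between units.

E is a viroporin that forms pentameric ion-conducting pores in host membranes and takes part in virion assembly. The plasmid is therefore suited to transient or puromycin-selected expression of tagged E in mammalian cells, for example to study its localisation, interactions or function, although the record states no purpose beyond mammalian expression.
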