Addgene plasmid #153693: pGBW-m4252828
Purpose: Mammalian expression plasmid for SARS-CoV-2 E (envelope)
Depositing lab: Ginkgo Bioworks & Benjie Chen. Depositing organization: Ginkgo Bioworks.
Backbone
  Vector backbone: pTwist_CMV_Puro_6 with AarI site removed
  Backbone size w/o insert (bp): 6080
  Vector type: Mammalian Expression
  Selectable markers: Puromycin
Growth in bacteria
  Bacterial resistance: Ampicillin, 100 μg/mL
  Growth temperature: 37°C
  Growth strain: DH5alpha
  Copy number: High Copy
Gene/Insert
  Gene/Insert name: SARS-CoV-2 E (envelope) (alt names: envelope protein; E protein)
  Species: Severe acute respiratory syndrome coronavirus 2
  Insert size (bp): 221
  Mutation: wt
  Entrez Gene: E (a.k.a. GU280_gp04)
  Promoter: CMV
  Tag / fusion protein: Cleavable TEV;V5 (C terminal on backbone)
  Cloning method: Unknown
Resource information
  A portion of this plasmid was derived from a plasmid made by: GinkgoBioworks
Depositor comments: NCBI reference sequence: 43740570
How to cite: pGBW-m4252828 was a gift from Ginkgo Bioworks & Benjie Chen (Addgene plasmid # 153693 ; http://n2t.net/addgene:153693 ; RRID:Addgene_153693)
